Addgene plasmid #153147: Flag-FOXP3
Purpose: Expression of Flag tagged human FOXP3 in mammalian cells
Depositing lab: Stefan Koch. Depositing organization: Linkopings Universitet. Publication: A uniform expression library for the exploration of FOX transcription factor biology. Moparthi L, Koch S. Differentiation. 2020 Sep - Oct;115:30-36. doi: 10.1016/j.diff.2020.08.002. Epub 2020 Aug 20. PubMed 32858261.
Backbone
  Vector backbone: pCS2+ N-flag
  Backbone size w/o insert (bp): 4131
  Vector type: Mammalian Expression
Growth in bacteria
  Bacterial resistance: Ampicillin, 100 μg/mL
  Growth temperature: 37°C
  Growth strain: DH5alpha
  Copy number: High Copy
Gene/Insert
  Gene/Insert name: human FOXP3
  Species: H. sapiens (human)
  Insert size (bp): 1294
  Entrez Gene: FOXP3 (a.k.a. AIID, DIETER, IPEX, JM2, PIDX, XPID)
  Promoter: CMV IE94
  Tag / fusion protein: Flag (N terminal on backbone)
  Cloning method: Restriction Enzyme; 5′ cloning site EcoRI (not destroyed); 3′ cloning site XhoI (not destroyed)
  Sequencing primers: 5′ SP6; 3′ EBV-rev
Terms and licenses: Academic/Nonprofit Terms; Industry Terms: Not Available to Industry
How to cite: Flag-FOXP3 was a gift from Stefan Koch (Addgene plasmid # 153147 ; http://n2t.net/addgene:153147 ; RRID:Addgene_153147)
