[The description below was written by a language model from this plasmid's Addgene catalogue record and pLannotate feature annotations shown in this document.]
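Description:
Flag-FOXP3 is a mammalian expression plasmid built on the pCS2+ N-flag backbone, carrying the human FOXP3 coding sequence fused at its N terminus to a backbone-encoded FLAG epitope tag. The sequenced record is 5,418 nt, consistent with a roughly 1.3 kb insert placed between retained EcoRI and XhoI sites in a backbone of about 4.1 kb. It is maintained in E. coli as a high-copy plasmid through a ColE1/pUC-type origin and selected with ampicillin via the β-lactamase gene. An f1 origin is also present, along with remnants of lac promoter/operator, lacI and lacZα sequences that are backbone leftovers rather than functional parts of the expression unit.

Transcription in mammalian cells is driven by the simian cytomegalovirus IE94 enhancer/promoter, which on the circular map lies directly upstream of the tag and open reading frame, and transcripts are terminated by an SV40 polyadenylation signal annotated downstream of the insert. An SP6 promoter sits between the CMV IE94 promoter and the FLAG-FOXP3 coding region, so the same cassette could in principle be transcribed in vitro to produce sense RNA, while T7 and T3 promoters flank the 3′ side in the opposite orientation. FOXP3 is a forkhead transcription factor essential for the development and suppressive function of regulatory T cells, acting as either a repressor or an activator depending on its partners. The plasmid belongs to a uniform expression library of FOX family transcription factors. It is intended for overexpressing tagged FOXP3 in mammalian cells, where the FLAG epitope allows detection or immunoprecipitation with a common antibody across library members.
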