Features (pLannotate 1.2.2; 16 found; start..end, strand, type, name):
     35..53      +  promoter       SP6 promoter: promoter for bacteriophage SP6 RNA polymerase
     94..110     +  CDS            FLAG (fragment): FLAG® epitope tag, followed by an enterokinase cleavage site
    139..1428    +  CDS            FOXP3: FOXP3_HUMAN - Also known as IPEX. Experimental evidence at protein level: Swiss-Prot protein existence level 1. Transcriptional regulator which is crucial for the development and inhibitory function of regulatory T-cells (Treg). Plays an essential role in maintaining homeostasis of the immune system by allowing the acquisition of full suppressive function and stability of the Treg lineage, and by directly modulating the expansion and function of conventional T-cells. Can act either as a transcriptional repressor or a transcriptional activator depending on its interactions with other transcript
   1448..1465    -  promoter       T7 promoter (fragment): promoter for bacteriophage T7 RNA polymerase
   1470..1604    -  polyA_signal   SV40 poly(A) signal: SV40 polyadenylation signal
   1717..1735    -  promoter       T3 promoter: promoter for bacteriophage T3 RNA polymerase
   1780..1796    -  protein_bind   lac operator: The lac repressor binds to the lac operator to inhibit transcription in E. coli. This inhibition can be relieved by adding lactose or isopropyl-β-D-thiogalactopyranoside (IPTG). lac repressor encoded by lacI
   1804..1834    -  promoter       lac promoter: promoter for the E. coli lac operon
   1849..1870    -  protein_bind   CAP binding site: CAP binding activates transcription in the presence of cAMP. E. coli catabolite activator protein
   1883..1975    -  CDS            lacI (fragment): lac repressor; lacI; The lac repressor binds to the lac operator to inhibit transcription in E. coli. This inhibition can be relieved by adding lactose or isopropyl-β-D-thiogalactopyranoside (IPTG).
   2158..2746    -  rep_origin     ori: high-copy-number ColE1/pMB1/pBR322/pUC origin of replication
   2917..3777    -  CDS            AmpR: β-lactamase; bla; confers resistance to ampicillin, carbenicillin, and related antibiotics
   3778..3882    -  promoter       AmpR promoter: bla
   3935..4363    -  rep_origin     f1 ori (sequence partly withheld): f1 bacteriophage origin of replication; arrow indicates direction of (+) strand synthesis
   4368..4434    -  CDS            lacZα (fragment): LacZα fragment of β-galactosidase; lacZ fragment
   4441..5418    +  promoter       CMV IE94 promoter: enhancer/promoter region of simian cytomegalovirus major immediate early transcription unit IE94
>Addgene plasmid #153147 | Flag-FOXP3 | addgene full sequence | sequence record 299554 | Addgene NGS Result
CGCCATTCTGCCTGGGGACGTCGGAGCAAGCTTGATTTAGGTGACACTATAGAATACAAGCTACTTGTTC
TTTTTGCAGGATCAGCCACCATGGATTACAAGGACGACGACGATAAGGGATCCCATCGATTCGAATTCCC
CAACCCCAGGCCTGGCAAGCCCTCGGCCCCTTCCTTGGCCCTTGGCCCATCCCCAGGAGCCTCGCCCAGC
TGGAGGGCTGCACCCAAAGCCTCAGACCTGCTGGGGGCCCGGGGCCCAGGGGGAACCTTCCAGGGCCGAG
ATCTTCGAGGCGGGGCCCATGCCTCCTCTTCTTCCTTGAACCCCATGCCACCATCGCAGCTGCAGCTGCC
CACACTGCCCCTAGTCATGGTGGCACCCTCCGGGGCACGGCTGGGCCCCTTGCCCCACTTACAGGCACTC
CTCCAGGACAGGCCACATTTCATGCACCAGCTCTCAACGGTGGATGCCCACGCCCGGACCCCTGTGCTGC
AGGTGCACCCCCTGGAGAGCCCAGCCATGATCAGCCTCACACCACCCACCACCGCCACTGGGGTCTTCTC
CCTCAAGGCCCGGCCTGGCCTCCCACCTGGGATCAACGTGGCCAGCCTGGAATGGGTGTCCAGGGAGCCG
GCACTGCTCTGCACCTTCCCAAATCCCAGTGCACCCAGGAAGGACAGCACCCTTTCGGCTGTGCCCCAGA
GCTCCTACCCACTGCTGGCAAATGGTGTCTGCAAGTGGCCCGGATGTGAGAAGGTCTTCGAAGAGCCAGA
GGACTTCCTCAAGCACTGCCAGGCGGACCATCTTCTGGATGAGAAGGGCAGGGCACAATGTCTCCTCCAG
AGAGAGATGGTACAGTCTCTGGAGCAGCAGCTGGTGCTGGAGAAGGAGAAGCTGAGTGCCATGCAGGCCC
ACCTGGCTGGGAAAATGGCACTGACCAAGGCTTCATCTGTGGCATCATCCGACAAGGGCTCCTGCTGCAT
CGTAGCTGCTGGCAGCCAAGGCCCTGTCGTCCCAGCCTGGTCTGGCCCCCGGGAGGCCCCTGACAGCCTG
TTTGCTGTCCGGAGGCACCTGTGGGGTAGCCATGGAAACAGCACATTCCCAGAGTTCCTCCACAACATGG
ACTACTTCAAGTTCCACAACATGCGACCCCCTTTCACCTACGCCACGCTCATCCGCTGGGCCATCCTGGA
GGCTCCAGAGAAGCAGCGGACACTCAATGAGATCTACCACTGGTTCACACGCATGTTTGCCTTCTTCAGA
AACCATCCTGCCACCTGGAAGAACGCCATCCGCCACAACCTGAGTCTGCACAAGTGCTTTGTGCGGGTGG
AGAGCGAGAAGGGGGCTGTGTGGACCGTGGATGAGCTGGAGTTCCGCAAGAAACGGAGCCAGAGGCCCAG
CAGGTGTTCCAACCCTACACCTGGCCCCTGACCTCGAGCCTCTAGAACTATAGTGAGTCGTATTACGTAG
ATCCAGACATGATAAGATACATTGATGAGTTTGGACAAACCACAACTAGAATGCAGTGAAAAAAATGCTT
TATTTGTGAAATTTGTGATGCTATTGCTTTATTTGTAACCATTATAAGCTGCAATAAACAAGTTAACAAC
AACAATTGCATTCATTTTATGTTTCAGGTTCAGGGGGAGGTGTGGGAGGTTTTTTAATTCGCGGCCGCGG
CGCCAATGCATTGGGCCCGGTACCCAGCTTTTGTTCCCTTTAGTGAGGGTTAATTGCGCGCTTGGCGTAA
TCATGGTCATAGCTGTTTCCTGTGTGAAATTGTTATCCGCTCACAATTCCACACAACATACGAGCCGGGA
GCATAAAGTGTAAAGCCTGGGGTGCCTAATGAGTGAGCTAACTCACATTAATTGCGTTGCGCTCACTGCC
CGCTTTCCAGTCGGGAAACCTGTCGTGCCAGCTGCATTAATGAATCGGCCAACGCGCGGGGAGAGGCGGT
TTGCGTATTGGGCGCTCTTCCGCTTCCTCGCTCACTGACTCGCTGCGCTCGGTCGTTCGGCTGCGGCGAG
CGGTATCAGCTCACTCAAAGGCGGTAATACGGTTATCCACAGAATCAGGGGATAACGCAGGAAAGAACAT
GTGAGCAAAAGGCCAGCAAAAGGCCAGGAACCGTAAAAAGGCCGCGTTGCTGGCGTTTTTCCATAGGCTC
CGCCCCCCTGACGAGCATCACAAAAATCGACGCTCAAGTCAGAGGTGGCGAAACCCGACAGGACTATAAA
GATACCAGGCGTTTCCCCCTGGAAGCTCCCTCGTGCGCTCTCCTGTTCCGACCCTGCCGCTTACCGGATA
CCTGTCCGCCTTTCTCCCTTCGGGAAGCGTGGCGCTTTCTCATAGCTCACGCTGTAGGTATCTCAGTTCG
GTGTAGGTCGTTCGCTCCAAGCTGGGCTGTGTGCACGAACCCCCCGTTCAGCCCGACCGCTGCGCCTTAT
CCGGTAACTATCGTCTTGAGTCCAACCCGGTAAGACACGACTTATCGCCACTGGCAGCAGCCACTGGTAA
CAGGATTAGCAGAGCGAGGTATGTAGGCGGTGCTACAGAGTTCTTGAAGTGGTGGCCTAACTACGGCTAC
ACTAGAAGAACAGTATTTGGTATCTGCGCTCTGCTGAAGCCAGTTACCTTCGGAAAAAGAGTTGGTAGCT
CTTGATCCGGCAAACAAACCACCGCTGGTAGCGGTGGTTTTTTTGTTTGCAAGCAGCAGATTACGCGCAG
AAAAAAAGGATCTCAAGAAGATCCTTTGATCTTTTCTACGGGGTCTGACGCTCAGTGGAACGAAAACTCA
CGTTAAGGGATTTTGGTCATGAGATTATCAAAAAGGATCTTCACCTAGATCCTTTTAAATTAAAAATGAA
GTTTTAAATCAATCTAAAGTATATATGAGTAAACTTGGTCTGACAGTTACCAATGCTTAATCAGTGAGGC
ACCTATCTCAGCGATCTGTCTATTTCGTTCATCCATAGTTGCCTGACTCCCCGTCGTGTAGATAACTACG
ATACGGGAGGGCTTACCATCTGGCCCCAGTGCTGCAATGATACCGCGAGACCCACGCTCACCGGCTCCAG
ATTTATCAGCAATAAACCAGCCAGCCGGAAGGGCCGAGCGCAGAAGTGGTCCTGCAACTTTATCCGCCTC
CATCCAGTCTATTAATTGTTGCCGGGAAGCTAGAGTAAGTAGTTCGCCAGTTAATAGTTTGCGCAACGTT
GTTGCCATTGCTACAGGCATCGTGGTGTCACGCTCGTCGTTTGGTATGGCTTCATTCAGCTCCGGTTCCC
AACGATCAAGGCGAGTTACATGATCCCCCATGTTGTGCAAAAAAGCGGTTAGCTCCTTCGGTCCTCCGAT
CGTTGTCAGAAGTAAGTTGGCCGCAGTGTTATCACTCATGGTTATGGCAGCACTGCATAATTCTCTTACT
GTCATGCCATCCGTAAGATGCTTTTCTGTGACTGGTGAGTACTCAACCAAGTCATTCTGAGAATAGTGTA
TGCGGCGACCGAGTTGCTCTTGCCCGGCGTCAATACGGGATAATACCGCGCCACATAGCAGAACTTTAAA
AGTGCTCATCATTGGAAAACGTTCTTCGGGGCGAAAACTCTCAAGGATCTTACCGCTGTTGAGATCCAGT
TCGATGTAACCCACTCGTGCACCCAACTGATCTTCAGCATCTTTTACTTTCACCAGCGTTTCTGGGTGAG
CAAAAACAGGAAGGCAAAATGCCGCAAAAAAGGGAATAAGGGCGACACGGAAATGTTGAATACTCATACT
CTTCCTTTTTCAATATTATTGAAGCATTTATCAGGGTTATTGTCTCATGAGCGGATACATATTTGAATGT
ATTTAGAAAAATAAACAAATAGGGGTTCCGCGCACATTTCCCCGAAAAGTGCCACCTAAATTGTAAGCGT
TAATATTTTGTTAAAATTCGCGTTAAATTTTTGTTAAATCAGCTCATTTTTTAACCAATAGGCCGAAATC
GGCAAAATCCCTTATAAATCAAAAGAATAGACCGAGATAGGGT
[37 nt withheld, positions 4034-4070]
AAAGAACGTGGACTCCAACGTCAAAGG
[49 nt withheld, positions 4098-4146]
T
[91 nt withheld, positions 4148-4238]
G
[124 nt withheld, positions 4240-4363]
CCCATTCGCCATTCAGGCTGCGCAACTGTTGGGAAGGGCGATCGGTGCGGGCCTCTTCGCTATTACGCCA
GTCGACCGCCAATTCAATATGGCGTATATGGACTCATGCCAATTCAATATGGTGGATCTGGACCTGTGCC
AATTCAATATGGCGTATATGGACTCGTGCCAATTCAATATGGTGGATCTGGACCCCAGCCAATTCAATAT
GGCGGACTTGGCACCATGCCAATTCAATATGGCGGACCTGGCACTGTGCCAACTGGGGAGGGGTCTACTT
GGCACGGTGCCAAGTTTGAGGAGGGGTCTTGGCCCTGTGCCAAGTCCGCCATATTGAATTGGCATGGTGC
CAATAATGGCGGCCATATTGGCTATATGCCAGGATCAATATATAGGCAATATCCAATATGGCCCTATGCC
AATATGGCTATTGGCCAGGTTCAATACTATGTATTGGCCCTATGCCATATAGTATTCCATATATGGGTTT
TCCTATTGACGTAGATAGCCCCTCCCAATGGGCGGTCCCATATACCATATATGGGGCTTCCTAATACCGC
CCATAGCCACTCCCCCATTGACGTCAATGGTCTCTATATATGGTCTTTCCTATTGACGTCATATGGGCGG
TCCTATTGACGTATATGGCGCCTCCCCCATTGACGTCAATTACGGTAAATGGCCCGCCTGGCTCAATGCC
CATTGACGTCAATAGGACCACCCACCATTGACGTCAATGGGATGGCTCATTGCCCATTCATATCCGTTCT
CACGCCCCCTATTGACGTCAATGACGGTAAATGGCCCACTTGGCAGTACATCAATATCTATTAATAGTAA
CTTGGCAAGTACATTACTATTGGAAGTACGCCAGGGTACATTGGCAGTACTCCCATTGACGTCAATGGCG
GTAAATGGCCCGCGATGGCTGCCAAGTACATCCCCATTGACGTCAATGGGGAGGGGCAATGACGCAAATG
GGCGTTCCATTGACGTAAATGGGCGGTAGGCGTGCCTAATGGGAGGTCTATATAAGCAATGCTCGTTTAG
GGAAC
