>Addgene plasmid #153147 | Flag-FOXP3 | depositor partial sequence | sequence record 296354 | hFOXP3 gene sequence
ATGCCCAACCCCAGGCCTGGCAAGCCCTCGGCCCCTTCCTTGGCCCTTGGCCCATCCCCAGGAGCCTCGC
CCAGCTGGAGGGCTGCACCCAAAGCCTCAGACCTGCTGGGGGCCCGGGGCCCAGGGGGAACCTTCCAGGG
CCGAGATCTTCGAGGCGGGGCCCATGCCTCCTCTTCTTCCTTGAACCCCATGCCACCATCGCAGCTGCAG
CTGCCCACACTGCCCCTAGTCATGGTGGCACCCTCCGGGGCACGGCTGGGCCCCTTGCCCCACTTACAGG
CACTCCTCCAGGACAGGCCACATTTCATGCACCAGCTCTCAACGGTGGATGCCCACGCCCGGACCCCTGT
GCTGCAGGTGCACCCCCTGGAGAGCCCAGCCATGATCAGCCTCACACCACCCACCACCGCCACTGGGGTC
TTCTCCCTCAAGGCCCGGCCTGGCCTCCCACCTGGGATCAACGTGGCCAGCCTGGAATGGGTGTCCAGGG
AGCCGGCACTGCTCTGCACCTTCCCAAATCCCAGTGCACCCAGGAAGGACAGCACCCTTTCGGCTGTGCC
CCAGAGCTCCTACCCACTGCTGGCAAATGGTGTCTGCAAGTGGCCCGGATGTGAGAAGGTCTTCGAAGAG
CCAGAGGACTTCCTCAAGCACTGCCAGGCGGACCATCTTCTGGATGAGAAGGGCAGGGCACAATGTCTCC
TCCAGAGAGAGATGGTACAGTCTCTGGAGCAGCAGCTGGTGCTGGAGAAGGAGAAGCTGAGTGCCATGCA
GGCCCACCTGGCTGGGAAAATGGCACTGACCAAGGCTTCATCTGTGGCATCATCCGACAAGGGCTCCTGC
TGCATCGTAGCTGCTGGCAGCCAAGGCCCTGTCGTCCCAGCCTGGTCTGGCCCCCGGGAGGCCCCTGACA
GCCTGTTTGCTGTCCGGAGGCACCTGTGGGGTAGCCATGGAAACAGCACATTCCCAGAGTTCCTCCACAA
CATGGACTACTTCAAGTTCCACAACATGCGACCCCCTTTCACCTACGCCACGCTCATCCGCTGGGCCATC
CTGGAGGCTCCAGAGAAGCAGCGGACACTCAATGAGATCTACCACTGGTTCACACGCATGTTTGCCTTCT
TCAGAAACCATCCTGCCACCTGGAAGAACGCCATCCGCCACAACCTGAGTCTGCACAAGTGCTTTGTGCG
GGTGGAGAGCGAGAAGGGGGCTGTGTGGACCGTGGATGAGCTGGAGTTCCGCAAGAAACGGAGCCAGAGG
CCCAGCAGGTGTTCCAACCCTACACCTGGCCCCTGA
